>Addgene plasmid #113323 | pJF093 | addgene full sequence | sequence record 218354 | Addgene NGS Result
GTAGATTCTACTGATAAAGCGGATTTGCGCTTAATCTATTTGGCCTTAGCGCATATGATTAAGTTTCGTG
GTCATTTTTTGATTGAGGGAGATTTAAATCCTGATAATAGTGATGTGGACAAACTATTTATCCAGTTGGT
ACAAACCTACAATCAATTATTTGAAGAAAACCCTATTAACGCAAGTGGAGTAGATGCTAAAGCGATTCTT
TCTGCACGATTGAGTAAATCAAGACGATTAGAAAATCTCATTGCTCAGCTCCCCGGTGAGAAGAAAAATG
GCTTATTTGGGAATCTCATTGCTTTGTCATTGGGTTTGACCCCTAATTTTAAATCAAATTTTGATTTGGC
AGAAGATGCTAAATTACAGCTTTCAAAAGATACTTACGATGATGATTTAGATAATTTATTGGCGCAAATT
GGAGATCAATATGCTGATTTGTTTTTGGCAGCTAAGAATTTATCAGATGCTATTTTACTTTCAGATATCC
TAAGAGTAAATACTGAAATAACTAAGGCTCCCCTATCAGCTTCAATGATTAAACGCTACGATGAACATCA
TCAAGACTTGACTCTTTTAAAAGCTTTAGTTCGACAACAACTTCCAGAAAAGTATAAAGAAATCTTTTTT
GATCAATCAAAAAACGGATATGCAGGTTATATTGATGGGGGAGCTAGCCAAGAAGAATTTTATAAATTTA
TCAAACCAATTTTAGAAAAAATGGATGGTACTGAGGAATTATTGGTGAAACTAAATCGTGAAGATTTGCT
GCGCAAGCAACGGACCTTTGACAACGGCTCTATTCCCCATCAAATTCACTTGGGTGAGCTGCATGCTATT
TTGAGAAGACAAGAAGACTTTTATCCATTTTTAAAAGACAATCGTGAGAAGATTGAAAAAATCTTGACTT
TTCGAATTCCTTATTATGTTGGTCCATTGGCGCGTGGCAATAGTCGTTTTGCATGGATGACTCGGAAGTC
TGAAGAAACAATTACCCCATGGAATTTTGAAGAAGTTGTCGATAAAGGTGCTTCAGCTCAATCATTTATT
GAACGCATGACAAACTTTGATAAAAATCTTCCAAATGAAAAAGTACTACCAAAACATAGTTTGCTTTATG
AGTATTTTACGGTTTATAACGAATTGACAAAGGTCAAATATGTTACTGAAGGAATGCGAAAACCAGCATT
TCTTTCAGGTGAACAGAAGAAAGCCATTGTTGATTTACTCTTCAAAACAAATCGAAAAGTAACCGTTAAG
CAATTAAAAGAAGATTATTTCAAAAAAATAGAATGTTTTGATAGTGTTGAAATTTCAGGAGTTGAAGATA
GATTTAATGCTTCATTAGGTACCTACCATGATTTGCTAAAAATTATTAAAGATAAAGATTTTTTGGATAA
TGAAGAAAATGAAGATATCTTAGAGGATATTGTTTTAACATTGACCTTATTTGAAGATAGGGAGATGATT
GAGGAAAGACTTAAAACATATGCTCACCTCTTTGATGATAAGGTGATGAAACAGCTTAAACGTCGCCGTT
ATACTGGTTGGGGACGTTTGTCTCGAAAATTGATTAATGGTATTAGGGATAAGCAATCTGGCAAAACAAT
ATTAGATTTTTTGAAATCAGATGGTTTTGCCAATCGCAATTTTATGCAGCTGATCCATGATGATAGTTTG
ACATTTAAAGAAGACATTCAAAAAGCACAAGTGTCTGGACAAGGCGATAGTTTACATGAACATATTGCAA
ATTTAGCTGGTAGCCCTGCTATTAAAAAAGGTATTTTACAGACTGTAAAAGTTGTTGATGAATTGGTCAA
AGTAATGGGGCGGCATAAGCCAGAAAATATCGTTATTGAAATGGCACGTGAAAATCAGACAACTCAAAAG
GGCCAGAAAAATTCGCGAGAGCGTATGAAACGAATCGAAGAAGGTATCAAAGAATTAGGAAGTCAGATTC
TTAAAGAGCATCCTGTTGAAAATACTCAATTGCAAAATGAAAAGCTCTATCTCTATTATCTCCAAAATGG
AAGAGACATGTATGTGGACCAAGAATTAGATATTAATCGTTTAAGTGATTATGATGTCGATGCCATTGTT
CCACAAAGTTTCCTTAAAGACGATTCAATAGACAATAAGGTCTTAACGCGTTCTGATAAAAATCGTGGTA
AATCGGATAACGTTCCAAGTGAAGAAGTAGTCAAAAAGATGAAAAACTATTGGAGACAACTTCTAAACGC
CAAGTTAATCACTCAACGTAAGTTTGATAATTTAACGAAAGCTGAACGTGGAGGTTTGAGTGAACTTGAT
AAAGCTGGTTTTATCAAACGCCAATTGGTTGAAACTCGCCAAATCACTAAGCATGTGGCACAAATTTTGG
ATAGTCGCATGAATACTAAATACGATGAAAATGATAAACTTATTCGAGAGGTTAAAGTGATTACCTTAAA
ATCTAAATTAGTTTCTGACTTCCGAAAAGATTTCCAATTCTATAAAGTACGTGAGATTAACAATTACCAT
CATGCCCATGATGCGTATCTAAATGCCGTCGTTGGAACTGCTTTGATTAAGAAATATCCAAAACTTGAAT
CGGAGTTTGTCTATGGTGATTATAAAGTTTATGATGTTCGTAAAATGATTGCTAAGTCTGAGCAAGAAAT
AGGCAAAGCAACCGCAAAATATTTCTTTTACTCTAATATCATGAACTTCTTCAAAACAGAAATTACACTT
GCAAATGGAGAGATTCGCAAACGCCCTCTAATCGAAACTAATGGGGAAACTGGAGAAATTGTCTGGGATA
AAGGGCGAGATTTTGCCACAGTGCGCAAAGTATTGTCCATGCCCCAAGTCAATATTGTCAAGAAAACAGA
AGTACAGACAGGCGGATTCTCCAAGGAGTCAATTTTACCAAAAAGAAATTCGGACAAGCTTATTGCTCGT
AAAAAAGACTGGGATCCAAAAAAATATGGTGGTTTTGATAGTCCAACGGTAGCTTATTCAGTCCTAGTGG
TTGCTAAGGTGGAAAAAGGGAAATCGAAGAAGTTAAAATCCGTTAAAGAGTTACTAGGGATCACAATTAT
GGAAAGAAGTTCCTTTGAAAAAAATCCGATTGACTTTTTAGAAGCTAAAGGATATAAGGAAGTTAAAAAA
GACTTAATCATTAAACTACCTAAATATAGTCTTTTTGAGTTAGAAAACGGTCGTAAACGGATGCTGGCTA
GTGCCGGAGAATTACAAAAAGGAAATGAGCTGGCTCTGCCAAGCAAATATGTGAATTTTTTATATTTAGC
TAGTCATTATGAAAAGTTGAAGGGTAGTCCAGAAGATAACGAACAAAAACAATTGTTTGTGGAGCAGCAT
AAGCATTATTTAGATGAGATTATTGAGCAAATCAGTGAATTTTCTAAGCGTGTTATTTTAGCAGATGCCA
ATTTAGATAAAGTTCTTAGTGCATATAACAAACATAGAGACAAACCAATACGTGAACAAGCAGAAAATAT
TATTCATTTATTTACGTTGACGAATCTTGGAGCTCCCGCTGCTTTTAAATATTTTGATACAACAATTGAT
CGTAAACGATATACGTCTACAAAAGAAGTTTTAGATGCCACTCTTATCCATCAATCCATCACTGGTCTTT
ATGAAACACGCATTGATTTGAGTCAGCTAGGAGGTGACTAACTCGAGTAAGGATCTCCAGGCATCAAATA
AAACGAAAGGCTCAGTCGAAAGACTGGGCCTTTCGTTTTATCTGTTGTTTGTCGGTGAACGCTCTCTACT
AGAGTCACACTGGCTCACCTTCGGGTGGGCCTTTCTGCGTTTATACCTAGAGCGCCCGGAAGAGAGTCAA
TTCAGGGTGGTGAATCTGCAGTTAAGACCCACTTTCACATTTAAGTTGTTTTTCTAATCCGCATATGATC
AATTCAAGGCCGAATAAGAAGGCTGGCTCTGCACCTTGGTGATCAAATAATTCGATAGCTTGTCGTAATA
ATGGCGGCATACTATCAGTAGTAGGTGTTTCCCTTTCTTCTTTAGCGACTTGATGCTCTTGATCTTCCAA
TACGCAACCTAAAGTAAAATGCCCCACAGCGCTGAGTGCATATAATGCATTCTCTAGTGAAAAACCTTGT
TGGCATAAAAAGGCTAATTGATTTTCGAGAGTTTCATACTGTTTTTCTGTAGGCCGTGTACCTAAATGTA
CTTTTGCTCCATCGCGATGACTTAGTAAAGCACATCTAAAACTTTTAGCGTTATTACGTAAAAAATCTTG
CCAGCTTTCCCCTTCTAAAGGGCAAAAGTGAGTATGGTGCCTATCTAACATCTCAATGGCTAAGGCGTCG
AGCAAAGCCCGCTTATTTTTTACATGCCAATACAATGTAGGCTGCTCTACACCTAGCTTCTGGGCGAGTT
TACGGGTTGTTAAACCTTCGATTCCGACCTCATTAAGCAGCTCTAATGCGCTGTTAATCACTTTACTTTT
ATCTAATCTAGACATCATTAATTCCTAATTTTTGTTGACACTCTATCGTTGATAGAGTTATTTTACCACT
CCCTATCAGTGATAGAGAAAAGAATTCATTAAAGAGGAGAAAGGTACCATGGGGCCCGCTTCTAACTTTA
CTCAGTTCGTTCTCGTCGACAATGGCGGAACTGGCGACGTGACTGTCGCCCCAAGCAACTTCGCTAACGG
GATCGCTGAATGGATCAGCTCTAACTCGCGTTCACAGGCTTACAAAGTAACCTGTAGCGTTCGTCAGAGC
TCTGCGCAGAATCGCAAATACACCATCAAAGTCGAGGTGCCTAAAGGCGCCTGGCGTTCGTACTTAAATA
TGGAACTAACCATTCCAATTTTCGCCACGAATTCCGACTGCGAGCTTATTGTTAAGGCAATGCAAGGTCT
CCTAAAAGATGGAAACCCGATTCCCTCAGCAATCGCAGCAAACTCCGGCATCTACGGTGGCGGAGGTAGC
ATGTCCCATCAGAAAATTATTCAGGATCTTATCGCATGGATTGACGAGCATATTGACCAGCCGCTTAACA
TTGATGTAGTCGCAAAAAAATCAGGCTATTCAAAGTGGTACTTGCAACGAATGTTCCGCACGGTGACGCA
TCAGACGCTTGGCGATTACATTCGCCAACGCCGCCTGTTACTGGCCGCCGTTGAGTTGCGCACCACCGAG
CGTCCGATTTTTGATATCGCAATGGACCTGGGTTATGTCTCGCAGCAGACCTTCTCCCGCGTTTTCGCGC
GGCAGTTTGATCGCACTCCCAGCGATTATCGCCACCGCCTGTAAGCGGCCGCCACGCAAAAAACCCCGCT
TCGGCGGGGTTTTTTCGCCCTAGGGATATATTCCGCTTCCTCGCTCACTGACTCGCTACGCTCGGTCGTT
CGACTGCGGCGAGCGGAAATGGCTTACGAACGGGGCGGAGATTTCCTGGAAGATGCCAGGAAGATACTTA
ACAGGGAAGTGAGAGGGCCGCGGCAAAGCCGTTTTTCCATAGGCTCCGCCCCCCTGACAAGCATCACGAA
ATCTGACGCTCAAATCAGTGGTGGCGAAACCCGACAGGACTATAAAGATACCAGGCGTTTCCCCCTGGCG
GCTCCCTCGTGCGCTCTCCTGTTCCTGCCTTTCGGTTTACCGGTGTCATTCCGCTGTTATGGCCGCGTTT
GTCTCATTCCACGCCTGACACTCAGTTCCGGGTAGGCAGTTCGCTCCAAGCTGGACTGTATGCACGAACC
CCCCGTTCAGTCCGACCGCTGCGCCTTATCCGGTAACTATCGTCTTGAGTCCAACCCGGAAAGACATGCA
AAAGCACCACTGGCAGCAGCCACTGGTAATTGATTTAGAGGAGTTAGTCTTGAAGTCATGCGCCGGTTAA
GGCTAAACTGAAAGGACAAGTTTTGGTGACTGCGCTCCTCCAAGCCAGTTACCTCGGTTCAAAGAGTTGG
TAGCTCAGAGAACCTTCGAAAAACCGCCCTGCAAGGCGGTTTTTTCGTTTTCAGAGCAAGAGATTACGCG
CAGACCAAAACGATCTCAAGAAGATCATCTTATTAATCAGATAAAATATTTCTAGATTTCAGTGCAATTT
ATCTCTTCAAATGTAGCACCTGAAGTCAGCCCCATACGATATAAGTTGTTACTAGTGCTTGGATTCTCAC
CAATAAAAAACGCCCGGCGGCAACCGAGCGTTCTGAACAAATCCAGATGGAGTTCTGAGGTCATTACTGG
ATCTATCAACAGGAGTCCAAGCGAGCTCGATATCAAATTACGCCCCGCCCTGCCACTCATCGCAGTACTG
TTGTAATTCATTAAGCATTCTGCCGACATGGAAGCCATCACAAACGGCATGATGAACCTGAATCGCCAGC
GGCATCAGCACCTTGTCGCCTTGCGTATAATATTTGCCCATGGTGAAAACGGGGGCGAAGAAGTTGTCCA
TATTGGCCACGTTTAAATCAAAACTGGTGAAACTCACCCAGGGATTGGCTGAGACGAAAAACATATTCTC
AATAAACCCTTTAGGGAAATAGGCCAGGTTTTCACCGTAACACGCCACATCTTGCGAATATATGTGTAGA
AACTGCCGGAAATCGTCGTGGTATTCACTCCAGAGCGATGAAAACGTTTCAGTTTGCTCATGGAAAACGG
TGTAACAAGGGTGAACACTATCCCATATCACCAGCTCACCGTCTTTCATTGCCATACGAAATTCCGGATG
AGCATTCATCAGGCGGGCAAGAATGTGAATAAAGGCCGGATAAAACTTGTGCTTATTTTTCTTTACGGTC
TTTAAAAAGGCCGTAATATCCAGCTGAACGGTCTGGTTATAGGTACATTGAGCAACTGACTGAAATGCCT
CAAAATGTTCTTTACGATGCCATTGGGATATATCAACGGTGGTATATCCAGTGATTTTTTTCTCCATTTT
AGCTTCCTTAGCTCCTGAAAATCTCGATAACTCAAAAAATACGCCCGGTAGTGATCTTATTTCATTATGG
TGAAAGTTGGAACCTCTTACGTGCCGATCAACGTCTCATTTTCGCCAGATATCGACGTCTTAAGTTACGA
AATCATCCTGTGGAGCTTAGTAGGTTTAGCAAGATGGCAGCGCCTAAATGTAGAATGATAAAAGGATTAA
GAGATTAATTTCCCTAAAAATGATAAAACAAGCGTTTTGAAAGCGCTTGTTTTTTTGGTTTGCAGTCAGA
GTAGAATAGAAGTATCAAAAAAAGCACCGACTCGGTGCCACTTTTTCAAGTTGATAACGGACTAGCCTTA
TTTTAACTTGCTATGCTGTTTTGAATGGTTCCAACAAGATTATTTTATAACTTTTATAACAAATAATCAA
GGAGAAATTCAAAGAAATTTATCAGCCATAAAACAATACTTAATACTATAGAATGATAACAAAATAAACT
ACTTTTTAAAAGAATTTTGTGTTATAATCTATTTATTATTAAGTATTGGGTAATATTTTTTGAAGAGATA
TTTTGAAAAAGAAAAATTAAAGCATATTAAACTAATTTCGGAGGTCATTAAAACTATTATTGAAATCATC
AAACTCATTATGGATTTAATTTAAACTTTTTATTTTAGGAGGCAAAAATGGATAAGAAATACTCAATAGG
CTTAGCTATCGGCACAAATAGCGTCGGATGGGCGGTGATCACTGATGAATATAAGGTTCCGTCTAAAAAG
TTCAAGGTTCTGGGAAATACAGACCGCCACAGTATCAAAAAAAATCTTATAGGGGCTCTTTTATTTGACA
GTGGAGAGACAGCGGAAGCGACTCGTCTCAAACGGACAGCTCGTAGAAGGTATACACGTCGGAAGAATCG
TATTTGTTATCTACAGGAGATTTTTTCAAATGAGATGGCGAAAGTAGATGATAGTTTCTTTCATCGACTT
GAAGAGTCTTTTTTGGTGGAAGAAGACAAGAAGCATGAACGTCATCCTATTTTTGGAAATATAGTAGATG
AAGTTGCTTATCATGAGAAATATCCAACTATCTATCATCTGCGAAAAAAATTG
Features (pLannotate 1.2.2; 14 found; start..end, strand, type, name):
   3705..3776    +  terminator     rrnB T1 terminator: transcription terminator T1 from the E. coli rrnB gene
   3792..3819    +  terminator     T7Te terminator: phage T7 early transcription terminator
   3831..3865    +  promoter       lacIq promoter (fragment): lacI (mutant); In the lacIq allele, a single base change in the promoter boosts expression of the lacI gene about 10-fold.
   3872..4495    -  CDS            TetR: tetracycline repressor TetR; tetR from transposon Tn10; TetR binds to the tetracycline operator tetO to inhibit transcription. This inhibition can be relieved by adding tetracycline or doxycycline.
   4514..4569    +  promoter       tetR/tetA promoters: tetR; overlapping promoters for bacterial tetR and tetA
   4608..4955    +  CDS            CAPSD_BPMS2 (fragment): Experimental evidence at protein level: Swiss-Prot protein existence level 1. Acts as a translational repressor of viral replicase synthesis late in infection. This latter function is the result of capsid protein interaction with an RNA hairpin which contains the replicase ribosome-binding site. From Escherichia phage MS2 (Bacteriophage MS2).
   4971..5291    +  CDS            soxS: SOXS_ECOLI - Experimental evidence at protein level: Swiss-Prot protein existence level 1. Transcriptional activator of the superoxide response regulon of E.coli that includes at least 10 genes such as sodA, nfo, zwf and micF. Binds the DNA sequence 5'-GCACN(7)CAA-3'. It also facilitates the subsequent binding of RNA polymerase to the micF and the nfo promoters. From Escherichia coli (strain K12).
   5351..5406    -  rep_origin     RSF ori (fragment): Plasmids containing the RSF 1030 origin of replication can be propagated in E. coli cells that contain additional plasmids with compatible origins.
   5494..6039    -  rep_origin     p15A ori: Plasmids containing the medium-copy-number p15A origin of replication can be propagated in E. coli cells that contain a second plasmid with the ColE1 origin.
   6153..6247    -  terminator     lambda t0 terminator: transcription terminator from phage lambda
   6271..6927    -  CDS            cat: CAT_ECOLX - Experimental evidence at protein level: Swiss-Prot protein existence level 1. This enzyme is an effector of chloramphenicol resistance in bacteria. From Escherichia coli. This protein is used as a marker in many commonly used cloning vectors, such as pACYC184.
   6928..7030    -  promoter       cat promoter: promoter of the E. coli cat gene encoding chloramphenicol acetyltransferase
   7234..7312    -  misc_RNA       tracrRNA: trans-activating CRISPR RNA for the Streptococcus pyogenes CRISPR/Cas9 system
   7608..3679    +  CDS            dCas9 (fragment) (across the origin): catalytically dead mutant of the Cas9 endonuclease from the Streptococcus pyogenes Type II CRISPR/Cas system RNA-guided DNA-binding protein that lacks endonuclease activity due to the D10A mutation in the RuvC catalytic domain and the H840A mutation in the HNH catalytic domain
