[The description below was written by a language model from this plasmid's Addgene catalogue record and pLannotate feature annotations shown in this document.]
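Description:
pJF093 is a low-copy bacterial expression plasmid for CRISPR-based gene activation (CRISPRa) in E. coli, supplying the two protein components of the system from one vector. It is built on a p15A backbone; this origin is compatible with ColE1-type plasmids, so a second plasmid can be maintained in the same cell. Selection is by chloramphenicol through a cat gene driven by its own promoter and followed by the lambda t0 terminator. The sequenced record is about 8 kb, and the annotation also flags a short fragment resembling the RSF origin next to p15A, which is probably a homology artefact rather than a second functional origin.

The first cassette encodes catalytically dead Streptococcus pyogenes Cas9 (dCas9, carrying D10A and H840A). According to the purpose field it is expressed from the native S. pyogenes Cas9 promoter. A tracrRNA element annotated upstream is consistent with this region deriving from the natural CRISPR locus, and rrnB T1 and T7Te terminators follow the coding sequence. The second cassette is tetracycline-inducible: a divergently oriented TetR gene and the tetR/tetA promoter region control a fusion of the MS2 phage coat protein (MCP) to the E. coli transcriptional activator SoxS carrying the R93A substitution. MCP binds MS2 RNA hairpins, so a guide RNA extended with such a hairpin can bring the SoxS effector to a dCas9-bound site upstream of a target promoter and stimulate transcription.

No guide RNA expression cassette is annotated, so the guide is presumably supplied separately. The record does not explain the functional rationale for the R93A mutation.
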