Addgene plasmid #113323: pJF093
Purpose: Sp.pCas9-dCas9, pTet-MCP-SoxS_R93A
Depositing lab: Jesse Zalatan. Depositing organization: University of Washington. Publication: Synthetic CRISPR-Cas gene activators for transcriptional reprogramming in bacteria. Dong C, Fontana J, Patel A, Carothers JM, Zalatan JG. Nat Commun. 2018 Jun 27;9(1):2489. doi: 10.1038/s41467-018-04901-6. PubMed 29950558.
Backbone
  Vector backbone: p15A vector
  Vector type: Bacterial Expression, CRISPR
Growth in bacteria
  Bacterial resistance: Chloramphenicol, 25 μg/mL
  Growth temperature: 37°C
  Growth strain: DH5alpha
  Copy number: Low Copy
Gene/Insert
  Gene/Insert name: dCas9 and MCP-SoxS_R93A
  Mutation: R93A
  Cloning method: Gibson Cloning
  Sequencing primers: 5′ CACGCATTGATTTGAGTCAGC; 3′ tcgtaagccatttccgctcg
Terms and licenses: Academic/Nonprofit Terms; Industry Terms: Not Available to Industry
How to cite: pJF093 was a gift from Jesse Zalatan (Addgene plasmid # 113323 ; http://n2t.net/addgene:113323 ; RRID:Addgene_113323)
